>Addgene plasmid #184596 | pCIS.MTRIA-OT | addgene full sequence | sequence record 364428 | Addgene Partial NGS Result
CGTTACATAACTTACGGTAAATGGCCCGCCTGGCTGACCGCCCAACGACCCCCGCCCATTGACGTCAATA
ATGACGTATGTTCCCATAGTAACGCCAATAGGGACTTTCCATTGACGTCAATGGGTGGAGTATTTACGGT
AAACTGCCCACTTGGCAGTACATCAAGTGTATCATATGCCAAGTACGCCCCCTATTGACGTCAATGACGG
TAAATGGCCCGCCTGGCATTATGCCCAGTACATGACCTTATGGGACTTTCCTACTTGGCAGTACATCTAC
GTATTAGTCATCGCTATTACCATGGTCGAGGTGAGCCCCACGTTCTGCTTCACTCTCCCCATCTCCCCCC
CCTCCCCACCCCCAATTTTGTATTTATTTATTTTTTAATTATTTTGTGCAGCGATGGGGGCGGGGGGGGG
GGGGGSGCGCGCCAGGCGGGGCGGGGCGGGGCGAGGGGCGGGGCGGGGCGAGGCGGAGAGGTGCGGCGGC
AGCCAATCAGAGCGGCGCGCTCCGAAAGTTTCCTTTTATGGCGAGGCGGCGGCGGCGGCGGCCCTATAAA
AAGCGAAGCGCGCGGCGGGCGGGAGTCGCTGCGCGCTGCCTTCGCCCCGTGCCCCGCTCCGCCGCCGCCT
CGCGCCGCCCGCCCCGGCTCTGACTGACCGCGTTACTCCCACAGGTGAGCGGGCGGGACGGCCCTTCTCC
TCCGGGCTGTAATTAGCGCTTGGTTTAATGACGGCTTGTTTCTTTTCTGTGGCTGCGTGAAAGCCTTGAG
GGGCTCCGGGAGGGCCCTTTGTGCGGGGGGAGCGGCTCGGGGGGTGCGTGCGTGTGTGTGTGCGTGGGGA
GCGCCGCGTGCGGCTCCGCGCTGCCCGGCGGCTGTGAGCGCTGCGGGCGCGGCGCGGGGCTTTGTGCGCT
CCGCAGTGTGCGCGAGGGGAGCGCGGCCGGGGGCGGTGCCCCGCGGTGCGGGGGGGGCTGCGAGGGGAAC
AAAGGCTGCGTGCGGGGTGTGTGCGTGGGGGGGTGAGCAGGGGGTGTGGGCGCGTCGGTCGGGCTGCAAC
CCCCCCTGCACCCCCCTCCCCGAGTTGCTGAGCACGGCCCGGCTTCGGGTGCGGGGCTCCGTACGGGGCG
TGGCGCGGGGCTCGCCGTGCCGGGCGGGGGGTGGCGGCAGGTGGGGGTGCCGGGCGGGGCGGGGCCGCCT
CGGGCCGGGGAGGGCTCGGGGGAGGGGCGCGGCGGCCCCCGGAGCGCCGGCGGCTGTCGAGGCGCGGCGA
GCCGCAGCCATTGCCTTTTATGGTAATCGTGCGAGAGGGCGCAGGGACTTCCTTTGTCCCAAATCTGTGC
GGAGCCGAAATCTGGGAGGCGCCGCCGCACCCCCTCTAGCGGGCGCGGGGCGAAGCGGTGCGGCGCCGGC
AGGAAGGAAATGGGCGGGGAGGGCCTTCGTGCGTCGCCGCGCCGCCGTCCCCTTCTCCCTCTCCAGCCTC
GGGGCTGTCCGCGGGGGGACGGCTGCCTTCGGGGGGGACGGGGCAGGGCGGGGTTCGGCTTCTGGCGTGT
GACCGGCGGCTCTAGAGCCTCTGCTAACCATGTTCATGCCTTCTTCTTTTTCCTACAGCTCCTGGGCAAC
GTGCTGGTTATTGTGCTGTCTCATCATTTTGGCAAAGGATTCCTCGAGGTCGACGGTATCGATAAGCTTG
ATATCGAATTCACCATGGAGATCATTTCCAATGAAAGTGAGATCTGGCAGTTCAACGGATCGTGGAGGAA
CTCAAGCCTCGGTAACGGCACCGGCGCTCTGAATCAGACGAACCCCCTGAAGCGGAACGAGGAGGTGGCG
AAGGTGGAGGTGACGGTGCTGGCGCTGGTGCTGTTTCTGGCGCTGGCGGGGAACCTGTGCGTCCTGCTGG
CCATCCACACCACCAAACACAGCCAGTCCCGCATGTATTACTTCATGAAGCACCTGAGCATCGCCGATCT
AGTTGTGGCAATATTTCAAGTTCTCCCCCAACTTATCTGGGACATCACATTCCGGTTTTATGGACCTGAC
ATTTTGTGCAGGTTGGTGAAATACCTGCAGGTGGTTGGAATGTTCGCCTCCACGTACATGTTAGTTTTAA
TGTCCATCGACAGATGTTTGGCCATCTGTCAGCCTCTGCACTCCTTGCATCGGAGAAAAGATCGAATTTA
TGTCATATTGTCATGGTTGCTGAGTTTGATCTTCAGCATCCCGCAGATGTTCATCTTCTCCCTCAGAGAG
GTTGGCTCGGCCGGGTCAGGAGTGTACGACTGCTGGGGCGACTTTGTGAAGCCCTGGGGGGCCAAAGCTT
ACATCACATGGATCAGTCTCACCATCTACATCATCCCAGTGGCCATCCTGAGCATTTGTTACGGGCTGAT
CTGCTACAAAATATGGCGAAATTTCAAAGGGAAATTAAACGTCTATATCAAGGCCGACAAGCAGAAGAAC
GGCATCAAGGCGAACTTCCACATCCGCCACAACATCGAGGACGGCGGCGTGCAGCTCGCCTACCACTACC
AGCAGAACACCCCCATCGGCGACGGCCCCGTGCTGCTGCCCGACAACCACTACCTGAGCGTGCAGACCAA
ACTTTCGAAAGACCCCAACGAGAAGCGCGATCACATGGTCCTGCTGGAGTTCGTGACCGCCGCCGGGATC
ACTCTCGGCATGGACGAGCTGTACAAGGGCGGTACCGGAGGGATGATGGTGAGAAAGGGCGAGGAGCTGT
TCACCGGGGTGGTGCCCATCCTGGTCGAGCTGGACGGCGACGTAAACGGCCACAAGTTCAGCGTGTCCGG
CGAGGGTGAGGGCGATGCCACCTACGGCAAGCTGACCCTGAAGTTCATCTGCACCACCGGCAAGCTGCCC
GTGCCCTGGCCCACCCTCGTGACCACCCTGACCTACGGCGTGCAGTGCTTCAGCCGCTACCCCGACCACA
TGAAGCAGCACGACTTCTTCAAGTCCGCCATGCCCGAAGGCTACATCCAGGAGCGCACCATCTTCTTCAA
GGACGACGGCCACTACAAGACCCGCGCCGAGGTGAAGTTCGAGGGCGACACCCTGGTGAACCGCATCGAG
CTGAAGGGCATCGACTTCAAGGAGGACGGCAACATCCTGGGGCACAAGCTGGAGTACAACTCAGTAATCT
CCAAGGCAAAGATACGCACAGTGAAAATGACTTTTGTGATAGTCGTGGCATACATCGTCTGCTGGACCCC
GTTTTTCTCTGTCCAGATGTGGTCTGCCTGGGATCAAGCGGCTCCCCGTGAGGCCATGCCCTTCATCATC
TCCATGCTGCTGGCGAGCCTGAACAGCTGCTGCAACCCCTGGATCTACATGTGCTTTGCCGGCCACCTCT
TCCATGACCTTCGGCAGAACCTCCTGTGCTGCTCCACTCGCTACCTCAAGTCACCCGAGTGCCGCTGCGA
GCGAGATTTCAATTCTAGTCACAAAAGCAACTCCTCAAACTTCGCCATTAAGAGCACAAGCAGCAGCAGA
AGCATTACTCAGACTTCCACCACATGAGGATCCACTAGTTCTAGAGCGGCCGCTTCACTCCTCAGGTGCA
GGCTGCCTATCAGAAGGTGGTGGCTGGTGTGGCCAATGCCCTGGCTCACAAATACCACTGAGATCTTTTT
CCCTCTGCCAAAAATTATGGGGACATCATGAAGCCCCTTGAGCATCTGACTTCTGGCTAATAAAGGAAAT
TTATTTTCATTGCAATAGTGTGTTGGAATTTTTTGTGTCTCTCACTCGGAAGGACATATGGGAGGGCAAA
TCATTTAAAACATCAGAATGAGTATTTGGTTTAGAGTTTGGCAACATATGCCCATATGCTGGCTGCCATG
AACAAAGGTTGGCTATAAAGAGGTCATCAGTATATGAAACAGCCCCCTGCTGTCCATTCCTTATTCCATA
GAAAAGCCTTGACTTGAGGTTAGATTTTTTTTATATTTTGTTTTGTGTTATTTTTTTCTTTAACATCCCT
AAAATTTTCCTTACATGTTTTACTAGCCAGATTTTTCCTCCTCTCCTGACTACTCCCAGTCATAGCTGTC
CCTCTTCTCTTATGAAGATCCCTCGACCTGGAGCTCCAGCTTTTGTTCCCTTTAGTGAGGGTTAATTTCG
AGCTTGGCGTAATCATGGTCATAGCTGTTTCCTGTGTGAAATTGTTATCCGCTCACAATTCCACACAACA
TACGAGCCGGAAGCATAAAGTGTAAAGCCTGGGGTGCCTAATGAGTGAGCTAACTCACATTAATTGCGTT
GCGCTCACTGCCCGCTTTCCAGTCGGGAAACCTGTCGTGCCAGCTGCATTAATGAATCGGCCAACGCGCG
GGGAGAGGCGGTTTGCGTATTGGGCGCTCTTCCGCTTCCTCGCTCACTGACTCGCTGCGCTCGGTCGTTC
GGCTGCGGCGAGCGGTATCAGCTCACTCAAAGGCGGTAATACGGTTATCCACAGAATCAGGGGATAACGC
AGGAAAGAACATGTGAGCAAAAGGCCAGCAAAAGGCCAGGAACCGTAAAAAGGCCGCGTTGCTGGCGTTT
TTCCATAGGCTCCGCCCCCCTGACGAGCATCACAAAAATCGACGCTCAAGTCAGAGGTGGCGAAACCCGA
CAGGACTATAAAGATACCAGGCGTTTCCCCCTGGAAGCTCCCTCGTGCGCTCTCCTGTTCCGACCCTGCC
GCTTACCGGATACCTGTCCGCCTTTCTCCCTTCGGGAAGCGTGGCGCTTTCTCATAGCTCACGCTGTAGG
TATCTCAGTTCGGTGTAGGTCGTTCGCTCCAAGCTGGGCTGTGTGCACGAACCCCCCGTTCAGCCCGACC
GCTGCGCCTTATCCGGTAACTATCGTCTTGAGTCCAACCCGGTAAGACACGACTTATCGCCACTGGCAGC
AGCCACTGGTAACAGGATTAGCAGAGCGAGGTATGTAGGCGGTGCTACAGAGTTCTTGAAGTGGTGGCCT
AACTACGGCTACACTAGAAGAACAGTATTTGGTATCTGCGCTCTGCTGAAGCCAGTTACCTTCGGAAAAA
GAGTTGGTAGCTCTTGATCCGGCAAACAAACCACCGCTGGTAGCGGTGGTTTTTTTGTTTGCAAGCAGCA
GATTACGCGCAGAAAAAAAGGATCTCAAGAAGATCCTTTGATCTTTTCTACGGGGTCTGACGCTCAGTGG
AACGAAAACTCACGTTAAGGGATTTTGGTCATGAGATTATCAAAAAGGATCTTCACCTAGATCCTTTTAA
ATTAAAAATGAAGTTTTAAATCAATCTAAAGTATATATGAGTAAACTTGGTCTGACAGTTACCAATGCTT
AATCAGTGAGGCACCTATCTCAGCGATCTGTCTATTTCGTTCATCCATAGTTGCCTGACTCCCCGTCGTG
TAGATAACTACGATACGGGAGGGCTTACCATCTGGCCCCAGTGCTGCAATGATACCGCGAGACCCACGCT
CACCGGCTCCAGATTTATCAGCAATAAACCAGCCAGCCGGAAGGGCCGAGCGCAGAAGTGGTCCTGCAAC
TTTATCCGCCTCCATCCAGTCTATTAATTGTTGCCGGGAAGCTAGAGTAAGTAGTTCGCCAGTTAATAGT
TTGCGCAACGTTGTTGCCATTGCTACAGGCATCGTGGTGTCACGCTCGTCGTTTGGTATGGCTTCATTCA
GCTCCGGTTCCCAACGATCAAGGCGAGTTACATGATCCCCCATGTTGTGCAAAAAAGCGGTTAGCTCCTT
CGGTCCTCCGATCGTTGTCAGAAGTAAGTTGGCCGCAGTGTTATCACTCATGGTTATGGCAGCACTGCAT
AATTCTCTTACTGTCATGCCATCCGTAAGATGCTTTTCTGTGACTGGTGAGTACTCAACCAAGTCATTCT
GAGAATAGTGTATGCGGCGACCGAGTTGCTCTTGCCCGGCGTCAATACGGGATAATACCGCGCCACATAG
CAGAACTTTAAAAGTGCTCATCATTGGAAAACGTTCTTCGGGGCGAAAACTCTCAAGGATCTTACCGCTG
TTGAGATCCAGTTCGATGTAACCCACTCGTGCACCCAACTGATCTTCAGCATCTTTTACTTTCACCAGCG
TTTCTGGGTGAGCAAAAACAGGAAGGCAAAATGCCGCAAAAAAGGGAATAAGGGCGACACGGAAATGTTG
AATACTCATACTCTTCCTTTTTCAATATTATTGAAGCATTTATCAGGGTTATTGTCTCATGAGCGGATAC
ATATTTGAATGTATTTAGAAAAATAAACAAATAGGGGTTCCGCGCACATTTCCCCGAAAAGTGCCACCTG
[124 nt withheld, positions 6301-6424]
C
[91 nt withheld, positions 6426-6516]
A
[49 nt withheld, positions 6518-6566]
CCTTTGACGTTGGAGTCCACGTTCTTT
[37 nt withheld, positions 6594-6630]
ACCCTATCTCGGTCTATTCTTTTGATTTATAAGGGATTTTGCCGATTTCGGCCTATTGGTTAAAAAATGA
GCTGATTTAACAAAAATTTAACGCGAATTTTAACAAAATATTAACGCTTACAATTTCCATTCGCCATTCA
GGCTGCGCAACTGTTGGGAAGGGCGATCGGTGCGGGCCTCTTCGCTATTACGCCAGCTGGCGAAAGGGGG
ATGTGCTGCAAGGCGATTAAGTTGGGTAACGCCAGGGTTTTCCCAGTCACGACGTTGTAAAACGACGGCC
AGTGAATTGTAATACGACTCACTATAGGGCGAATTGGGTACCTAGTAATCAATTACGGGGTCATTAGTTC
ATAGCCCATATATGGAGTTCCG
Features (pLannotate 1.2.2; 22 found; start..end, strand, type, name):
      1..304     +  enhancer       CMV enhancer: human cytomegalovirus immediate early enhancer
    306..581     +  promoter       chicken β-actin promoter: No description available
    582..1598    +  intron         chimeric intron: chimera between introns from chicken β-actin and rabbit β-globin
   1652..1691    -  misc_feature   MCS (fragment): pBluescript multiple cloning site
   1731..2414    +  CDS            OXTR (fragment): OXYR_SHEEP - Experimental evidence at protein level: Swiss-Prot protein existence level 1. Receptor for oxytocin. The activity of this receptor is mediated by G proteins which activate a phosphatidylinositol-calcium second messenger system. From Ovis aries (Sheep).
   2418..3140    +  CDS            cEGFP: cEGFP is a basic (constitutively fluorescent) green fluorescent protein published in 2008, derived from Aequorea victoria.
   3150..3347    +  CDS            CTR2 (fragment): CTR2_OCTVU - Experimental evidence at transcript level: Swiss-Prot protein existence level 2. Acts as a receptor for cephalotocin. From Octopus vulgaris (Common octopus).
   3528..3553    -  misc_feature   MCS (fragment): pBluescript multiple cloning site
   3554..3628    +  CDS            HBB (fragment): HBB_PONPY - Experimental evidence at transcript level: Swiss-Prot protein existence level 2. Involved in oxygen transport from the lung to the various peripheral tissues. From Pongo pygmaeus (Bornean orangutan).
   3699..3754    +  polyA_signal   β-globin poly(A) signal: rabbit β-globin polyadenylation signal (Gil and Proudfoot, 1987)
   4109..4127    -  promoter       T3 promoter: promoter for bacteriophage T3 RNA polymerase
   4172..4188    -  protein_bind   lac operator: The lac repressor binds to the lac operator to inhibit transcription in E. coli. This inhibition can be relieved by adding lactose or isopropyl-β-D-thiogalactopyranoside (IPTG). lac repressor encoded by lacI
   4196..4226    -  promoter       lac promoter: promoter for the E. coli lac operon
   4241..4262    -  protein_bind   CAP binding site: CAP binding activates transcription in the presence of cAMP. E. coli catabolite activator protein
   4275..4367    -  CDS            lacI (fragment): lac repressor; lacI; The lac repressor binds to the lac operator to inhibit transcription in E. coli. This inhibition can be relieved by adding lactose or isopropyl-β-D-thiogalactopyranoside (IPTG).
   4550..5138    -  rep_origin     ori: high-copy-number ColE1/pMB1/pBR322/pUC origin of replication
   5309..6169    -  CDS            AmpR: β-lactamase; bla; confers resistance to ampicillin, carbenicillin, and related antibiotics
   6170..6274    -  promoter       AmpR promoter: bla
   6301..6729    +  rep_origin     f1 ori (sequence partly withheld): f1 bacteriophage origin of replication; arrow indicates direction of (+) strand synthesis
   6760..6917    -  CDS            lacZα (fragment): LacZα fragment of β-galactosidase; lacZ fragment
   6920..6938    +  promoter       T7 promoter: promoter for bacteriophage T7 RNA polymerase
   6953..7002    +  enhancer       CMV enhancer (fragment): human cytomegalovirus immediate early enhancer
