[The description below was written by a language model from this plasmid's Addgene catalogue record and pLannotate feature annotations shown in this document.]
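Description:
pCIS.MTRIA-OT is a mammalian expression plasmid built on the pCIS backbone that encodes MTRIA-OT, a synthetic, genetically encoded fluorescent sensor for oxytocin. It is propagated in E. coli as a high-copy plasmid through a ColE1/pUC-type origin and selected with ampicillin via the β-lactamase gene. The backbone also retains pBluescript-derived elements: an f1 phage origin, flanking T7 and T3 promoters, lac promoter/operator sequences and lacZα and multiple cloning site fragments. These are cloning-vector remnants rather than part of the mammalian expression unit. No mammalian selection marker is annotated.

The sensor is driven by the CAG promoter, annotated here as its three components: the CMV immediate early enhancer, the chicken β-actin promoter and a chimeric β-actin/β-globin intron, which together give strong constitutive expression in many mammalian cell types. Transcripts terminate at a rabbit β-globin polyadenylation signal. The 1833 bp insert was cloned between EcoRI and BamHI sites. Automated annotation splits it into an N-terminal segment resembling an oxytocin receptor, a central green fluorescent protein of the GFP family (labelled cEGFP), and a C-terminal segment resembling an oxytocin/cephalotocin-family receptor. This layout fits a receptor-based sensor in which a fluorescent protein is inserted within a G protein-coupled receptor scaffold, so that ligand binding changes fluorescence. The sheep and octopus labels are only best homology matches, and the record does not state the species origin of the receptor scaffold.

The plasmid is intended for expressing the sensor in mammalian cells to monitor extracellular oxytocin optically. The feature table derives from a sequence record labelled as a partial NGS result.
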