Addgene plasmid #184596: pCIS.MTRIA-OT
Purpose: For expression of a fluorescent sensor for oxytocin in mammalian cells
Depositing lab: Hiroshi Hibino & Daisuke Ino. Depositing organization: The University of Osaka. Publication: A fluorescent sensor for real-time measurement of extracellular oxytocin dynamics in the brain. Ino D, Tanaka Y, Hibino H, Nishiyama M. Nat Methods. 2022 Sep 22. pii: 10.1038/s41592-022-01597-x. doi: 10.1038/s41592-022-01597-x. PubMed 36138174.
Backbone
  Vector backbone: pCIS
  Vector type: Mammalian Expression
Growth in bacteria
  Bacterial resistance: Ampicillin, 100 μg/mL
  Growth temperature: 37°C
  Growth strain: DH5alpha
  Copy number: High Copy
Gene/Insert
  Gene/Insert name: MTRIA-OT (alt name: OT biosensor)
  Species: Synthetic
  Insert size (bp): 1833
  Promoter: CAG promoter
  Cloning method: Restriction Enzyme; 5′ cloning site EcoRI (unknown if destroyed); 3′ cloning site BamHI (unknown if destroyed)
Terms and licenses: Academic/Nonprofit Terms; Industry Terms: Not Available to Industry
Depositor comments: Please visit https://doi.org/10.1101/2021.07.30.454450 for bioRxiv preprint.
How to cite: pCIS.MTRIA-OT was a gift from Hiroshi Hibino & Daisuke Ino (Addgene plasmid # 184596 ; http://n2t.net/addgene:184596 ; RRID:Addgene_184596)
